>Addgene plasmid #142588 | TFORF0292 | addgene full sequence | sequence record 392714 | Addgene NGS Result
GGCTCCGGTGCCCGTCAGTGGGCAGAGCGCACATCGCCCACAGTCCCCGAGAAGTTGGGGGGAGGGGTCG
GCAATTGAACCGGTGCCTAGAGAAGGTGGCGCGGGGTAAACTGGGAAAGTGATGTCGTGTACTGGCTCCG
CCTTTTTCCCGAGGGTGGGGGAGAACCGTATATAAGTGCAGTAGTCGCCGTGAACGTTCTTTTTCGCAAC
GGGTTTGCCGCCAGAACACAGGTAAGTGCCGTGTGTGGTTCCCGCGGGCCTGGCCTCTTTACGGGTTATG
GCCCTTGCGTGCCTTGAATTACTTCCACCTGGCTGCAGTACGTGATTCTTGATCCCGAGCTTCGGGTTGG
AAGTGGGTGGGAGAGTTCGAGGCCTTGCGCTTAAGGAGCCCCTTCGCCTCGTGCTTGAGTTGAGGCCTGG
CCTGGGCGCTGGGGCCGCCGCGTGCGAATCTGGTGGCACCTTCGCGCCTGTCTCGCTGCTTTCGATAAGT
CTCTAGCCATTTAAAATTTTTGATGACCTGCTGCGACGCTTTTTTTCTGGCAAGATAGTCTTGTAAATGC
GGGCCAAGATCTGCACACTGGTATTTCGGTTTTTGGGGCCGCGGGCGGCGACGGGGCCCGTGCGTCCCAG
CGCACATGTTCGGCGAGGCGGGGCCTGCGAGCGCGGCCACCGAGAATCGGACGGGGGTAGTCTCAAGCTG
GCCGGCCTGCTCTGGTGCCTGGCCTCGCGCCGCCGTGTATCGCCCCGCCCTGGGCGGCAAGGCTGGCCCG
GTCGGCACCAGTTGCGTGAGCGGAAAGATGGCCGCTTCCCGGCCCTGCTGCAGGGAGCTCAAAATGGAGG
ACGCGGCGCTCGGGAGAGCGGGCGGGTGAGTCACCCACACAAAGGAAAAGGGCCTTTCCGTCCTCAGCCG
TCGCTTCATGTGACTCCACGGAGTACCGGGCGCCGTCCAGGCACCTCGATTAGTTCTCGAGCTTTTGGAG
TACGTCGTCTTTAGGTTGGGGGGAGGGGTTTTATGCGATGGAGTTTCCCCACACTGAGTGGGTGGAGACT
GAAGTTAGGCCAGCTTGGCACTTGATGTAATTCTCCTTGGAATTTGCCCTTTTTGAGTTTGGATCTTGGT
TCATTCTCAAGCCTCAGACAGTGGTTCAAAGTTTTTTTCTTCCATTTCAGGTGTCGTGAGGCTAGCACCG
CCACCATGGGGAGGAAAAAAATCCAGATCTCCCGCATCCTGGACCAAAGGAATCGGCAGGTGACGTTCAC
CAAGCGGAAGTTCGGGCTGATGAAGAAGGCCTATGAGCTGAGCGTGCTCTGTGACTGTGAGATAGCCCTC
ATCATCTTCAACAGCGCCAACCGCCTCTTCCAGTATGCCAGCACGGACATGGACCGTGTGCTGCTGAAGT
ACACAGAGTACAGCGAGCCCCACGAGAGCCGCACCAACACTGACATCCTCGAGACGCTGAAGCGGAGGGG
CATTGGCCTCGATGGGCCAGAGCTGGAGCCGGATGAAGGGCCTGAGGAGCCAGGAGAGAAGTTTCGGAGG
CTGGCAGGCGAAGGGGGTGATCCGGCCTTGCCCCGACCCCGGCTGTATCCTGCAGCTCCTGCTATGCCCA
GCCCAGATGTGGTATACGGGGCCTTACCGCCACCAGGCTGTGACCCCAGTGGGCTTGGGGAAGCACTGCC
CGCCCAGAGCCGCCCATCTCCCTTCCGACCAGCAGCCCCCAAAGCCGGGCCCCCAGGCCTGGTGCACCCT
CTCTTCTCACCAAGCCACCTCACCAGCAAGACACCACCCCCACTGTACCTGCCGACGGAAGGGCGGAGGT
CAGACCTGCCTGGTGGCCTGGCTGGGCCCCGAGGGGGACTAAACACCTCCAGAAGCCTCTACAGTGGCCT
GCAGAACCCCTGCTCCACTGCAACTCCCGGACCCCCACTGGGGAGCTTCCCCTTCCTCCCCGGAGGCCCC
CCAGAATATGGCCTGGGAGACCCTCCACCGCCCCCTGGCTTGTTGCAGCCCCCCACCCTGGCCCCCTGGC
AGCCCTCGAGGGGTGATGGGCCCCCCGCCGTGTCCTCCCAGCCCAGTGGGGGCCGAAGCCTGGGCGAGGA
GGGTCCCCCAACCCGCGGCGCCTCCCCGCCGACCCCCCCAGTCAGCATCAAGTCTGAGCGCCTCTCTCCG
GCCCCCGGGGGCCCCGGCGACTTTCCTAAGACCTTCCCCTATCCCTTGCTCCTCGCCCGGTCCCTGGCAG
AGCCTCTGCGGCCTGGGCCCGCCCTGCGCCGGCTGCCCTTGGCCGACGGCTGGCCCCGGTAGTAATGAAC
TAGTCCGTAACTTGAAAGTATTTCGATTTCTTGGCTTTATATATCTTGTGGAAAGGACGAGCGTCTACAA
ATTTAGCTTTAGTCACGCGTTAAGTCGACAATCAACCTCTGGATTACAAAATTTGTGAAAGATTGACTGG
TATTCTTAACTATGTTGCTCCTTTTACGCTATGTGGATACGCTGCTTTAATGCCTTTGTATCATGCTATT
GCTTCCCGTATGGCTTTCATTTTCTCCTCCTTGTATAAATCCTGGTTGCTGTCTCTTTATGAGGAGTTGT
GGCCCGTTGTCAGGCAACGTGGCGTGGTGTGCACTGTGTTTGCTGACGCAACCCCCACTGGTTGGGGCAT
TGCCACCACCTGTCAGCTCCTTTCCGGGACTTTCGCTTTCCCCCTCCCTATTGCCACGGCGGAACTCATC
GCCGCCTGCCTTGCCCGCTGCTGGACAGGGGCTCGGCTGTTGGGCACTGACAATTCCGTGGTGTTGTCGG
GGAAATCATCGTCCTTTCCTTGGCTGCTCGCCTGTGTTGCCACCTGGATTCTGCGCGGGACGTCCTTCTG
CTACGTCCCTTCGGCCCTCAATCCAGCGGACCTTCCTTCCCGCGGCCTGCTGCCGGCTCTGCGGCCTCTT
CCGCGTCTTCGCCTTCGCCCTCAGACGAGTCGGATCTCCCTTTGGGCCGCCTCCCCGCGTCGACTTTAAG
ACCAATGACTTACAAGGCAGCTGTAGATCTTAGCCACTTTTTAAAAGAAAAGGGGGGACTGGAAGGGCTA
ATTCACTCCCAACGAAGACAAGATCTGCTTTTTGCTTGTACTGGGTCTCTCTGGTTAGACCAGATCTGAG
CCTGGGAGCTCTCTGGCTAACTAGGGAACCCACTGCTTAAGCCTCAATAAAGCTTGCCTTGAGTGCTTCA
AGTAGTGTGTGCCCGTCTGTTGTGTGACTCTGGTAACTAGAGATCCCTCAGACCCTTTTAGTCAGTGTGG
AAAATCTCTAGCAGTACGTATAGTAGTTCATGTCATCTTATTATTCAGTATTTATAACTTGCAAAGAAAT
GAATATCAGAGAGTGAGAGGAACTTGTTTATTGCAGCTTATAATGGTTACAAATAAAGCAATAGCATCAC
AAATTTCACAAATAAAGCATTTTTTTCACTGCATTCTAGTTGTGGTTTGTCCAAACTCATCAATGTATCT
TATCATGTCTGGCTCTAGCTATCCCGCCCCTAACTCCGCCCATCCCGCCCCTAACTCCGCCCAGTTCCGC
CCATTCTCCGCCCCATGGCTGACTAATTTTTTTTATTTATGCAGAGGCCGAGGCCGCCTCGGCCTCTGAG
CTATTCCAGAAGTAGTGAGGAGGCTTTTTTGGAGGCCTAGGGACGTACCCAATTCGCCCTATAGTGAGTC
GTATTACGCGCGCTCACTGGCCGTCGTTTTACAACGTCGTGACTGGGAAAACCCTGGCGTTACCCAACTT
AATCGCCTTGCAGCACATCCCCCTTTCGCCAGCTGGCGTAATAGCGAAGAGGCCCGCACCGATCGCCCTT
CCCAACAGTTGCGCAGCCTGAATGGCGAATGGG
[124 nt withheld, positions 3884-4007]
C
[91 nt withheld, positions 4009-4099]
A
[49 nt withheld, positions 4101-4149]
CCTTTGACGTTGGAGTCCACGTTCTTT
[37 nt withheld, positions 4177-4213]
ACCCTATCTCGGTCTATTCTTTTGATTTATAAGGGATTTTGCCGATTTCGGCCTATTGGTTAAAAAATGA
GCTGATTTAACAAAAATTTAACGCGAATTTTAACAAAATATTAACGCTTACAATTTAGGTGGCACTTTTC
GGGGAAATGTGCGCGGAACCCCTATTTGTTTATTTTTCTAAATACATTCAAATATGTATCCGCTCATGAG
ACAATAACCCTGATAAATGCTTCAATAATATTGAAAAAGGAAGAGTATGAGTATTCAACATTTCCGTGTC
GCCCTTATTCCCTTTTTTGCGGCATTTTGCCTTCCTGTTTTTGCTCACCCAGAAACGCTGGTGAAAGTAA
AAGATGCTGAAGATCAGTTGGGTGCACGAGTGGGTTACATCGAACTGGATCTCAACAGCGGTAAGATCCT
TGAGAGTTTTCGCCCCGAAGAACGTTTTCCAATGATGAGCACTTTTAAAGTTCTGCTATGTGGCGCGGTA
TTATCCCGTATTGACGCCGGGCAAGAGCAACTCGGTCGCCGCATACACTATTCTCAGAATGACTTGGTTG
AGTACTCACCAGTCACAGAAAAGCATCTTACGGATGGCATGACAGTAAGAGAATTATGCAGTGCTGCCAT
AACCATGAGTGATAACACTGCGGCCAACTTACTTCTGACAACGATCGGAGGACCGAAGGAGCTAACCGCT
TTTTTGCACAACATGGGGGATCATGTAACTCGCCTTGATCGTTGGGAACCGGAGCTGAATGAAGCCATAC
CAAACGACGAGCGTGACACCACGATGCCTGTAGCAATGGCAACAACGTTGCGCAAACTATTAACTGGCGA
ACTACTTACTCTAGCTTCCCGGCAACAATTAATAGACTGGATGGAGGCGGATAAAGTTGCAGGACCACTT
CTGCGCTCGGCCCTTCCGGCTGGCTGGTTTATTGCTGATAAATCTGGAGCCGGTGAGCGTGGGTCTCGCG
GTATCATTGCAGCACTGGGGCCAGATGGTAAGCCCTCCCGTATCGTAGTTATCTACACGACGGGGAGTCA
GGCAACTATGGATGAACGAAATAGACAGATCGCTGAGATAGGTGCCTCACTGATTAAGCATTGGTAACTG
TCAGACCAAGTTTACTCATATATACTTTAGATTGATTTAAAACTTCATTTTTAATTTAAAAGGATCTAGG
TGAAGATCCTTTTTGATAATCTCATGACCAAAATCCCTTAACGTGAGTTTTCGTTCCACTGAGCGTCAGA
CCCCGTAGAAAAGATCAAAGGATCTTCTTGAGATCCTTTTTTTCTGCGCGTAATCTGCTGCTTGCAAACA
AAAAAACCACCGCTACCAGCGGTGGTTTGTTTGCCGGATCAAGAGCTACCAACTCTTTTTCCGAAGGTAA
CTGGCTTCAGCAGAGCGCAGATACCAAATACTGTTCTTCTAGTGTAGCCGTAGTTAGGCCACCACTTCAA
GAACTCTGTAGCACCGCCTACATACCTCGCTCTGCTAATCCTGTTACCAGTGGCTGCTGCCAGTGGCGAT
AAGTCGTGTCTTACCGGGTTGGACTCAAGACGATAGTTACCGGATAAGGCGCAGCGGTCGGGCTGAACGG
GGGGTTCGTGCACACAGCCCAGCTTGGAGCGAACGACCTACACCGAACTGAGATACCTACAGCGTGAGCT
ATGAGAAAGCGCCACGCTTCCCGAAGGGAGAAAGGCGGACAGGTATCCGGTAAGCGGCAGGGTCGGAACA
GGAGAGCGCACGAGGGAGCTTCCAGGGGGAAACGCCTGGTATCTTTATAGTCCTGTCGGGTTTCGCCACC
TCTGACTTGAGCGTCGATTTTTGTGATGCTCGTCAGGGGGGCGGAGCCTATGGAAAAACGCCAGCAACGC
GGCCTTTTTACGGTTCCTGGCCTTTTGCTGGCCTTTTGCTCACATGTTCTTTCCTGCGTTATCCCCTGAT
TCTGTGGATAACCGTATTACCGCCTTTGAGTGAGCTGATACCGCTCGCCGCAGCCGAACGACCGAGCGCA
GCGAGTCAGTGAGCGAGGAAGCGGAAGAGCGCCCAATACGCAAACCGCCTCTCCCCGCGCGTTGGCCGAT
TCATTAATGCAGCTGGCACGACAGGTTTCCCGACTGGAAAGCGGGCAGTGAGCGCAACGCAATTAATGTG
AGTTAGCTCACTCATTAGGCACCCCAGGCTTTACACTTTATGCTTCCGGCTCGTATGTTGTGTGGAATTG
TGAGCGGATAACAATTTCACACAGGAAACAGCTATGACCATGATTACGCCAAGCGCGCAATTAACCCTCA
CTAAAGGGAACAAAAGCTGGAGCTGCAAGCTTAATGTAGTCTTATGCAATACTCTTGTAGTCTTGCAACA
TGGTAACGATGAGTTAGCAACATGCCTTACAAGGAGAGAAAAAGCACCGTGCATGCCGATTGGTGGAAGT
AAGGTGGTACGATCGTGCCTTATTAGGAAGGCAACAGACGGGTCTGACATGGATTGGACGAACCACTGAA
TTGCCGCATTGCAGAGATATTGTATTTAAGTGCCTAGCTCGATACATAAACGGGTCTCTCTGGTTAGACC
AGATCTGAGCCTGGGAGCTCTCTGGCTAACTAGGGAACCCACTGCTTAAGCCTCAATAAAGCTTGCCTTG
AGTGCTTCAAGTAGTGTGTGCCCGTCTGTTGTGTGACTCTGGTAACTAGAGATCCCTCAGACCCTTTTAG
TCAGTGTGGAAAATCTCTAGCAGTGGCGCCCGAACAGGGACTTGAAAGCGAAAGGGAAACCAGAGGAGCT
CTCTCGACGCAGGACTCGGCTTGCTGAAGCGCGCACGGCAAGAGGCGAGGGGCGGCGACTGGTGAGTACG
CCAAAAATTTTGACTAGCGGAGGCTAGAAGGAGAGAGATGGGTGCGAGAGCGTCAGTATTAAGCGGGGGA
GAATTAGATCGCGATGGGAAAAAATTCGGTTAAGGCCAGGGGGAAAGAAAAAATATAAATTAAAACATAT
AGTATGGGCAAGCAGGGAGCTAGAACGATTCGCAGTTAATCCTGGCCTGTTAGAAACATCAGAAGGCTGT
AGACAAATACTGGGACAGCTACAACCATCCCTTCAGACAGGATCAGAAGAACTTAGATCATTATATAATA
CAGTAGCAACCCTCTATTGTGTGCATCAAAGGATAGAGATAAAAGACACCAAGGAAGCTTTAGACAAGAT
AGAGGAAGAGCAAAACAAAAGTAAGACCACCGCACAGCAAGCGGCCGCTGATCTTCAGACCTGGAGGAGG
AGATATGAGGGACAATTGGAGAAGTGAATTATATAAATATAAAGTAGTAAAAATTGAACCATTAGGAGTA
GCACCCACCAAGGCAAAGAGAAGAGTGGTGCAGAGAGAAAAAAGAGCAGTGGGAATAGGAGCTTTGTTCC
TTGGGTTCTTGGGAGCAGCAGGAAGCACTATGGGCGCAGCGTCAATGACGCTGACGGTACAGGCCAGACA
ATTATTGTCTGGTATAGTGCAGCAGCAGAACAATTTGCTGAGGGCTATTGAGGCGCAACAGCATCTGTTG
CAACTCACAGTCTGGGGCATCAAGCAGCTCCAGGCAAGAATCCTGGCTGTGGAAAGATACCTAAAGGATC
AACAGCTCCTGGGGATTTGGGGTTGCTCTGGAAAACTCATTTGCACCACTGCTGTGCCTTGGAATGCTAG
TTGGAGTAATAAATCTCTGGAACAGATTTGGAATCACACGACCTGGATGGAGTGGGACAGAGAAATTAAC
AATTACACAAGCTTAATACACTCCTTAATTGAAGAATCGCAAAACCAGCAAGAAAAGAATGAACAAGAAT
TATTGGAATTAGATAAATGGGCAAGTTTGTGGAATTGGTTTAACATAACAAATTGGCTGTGGTATATAAA
ATTATTCATAATGATAGTAGGAGGCTTGGTAGGTTTAAGAATAGTTTTTGCTGTACTTTCTATAGTGAAT
AGAGTTAGGCAGGGATATTCACCATTATCGTTTCAGACCCACCTCCCAACCCCGAGGGGACCCATGCATT
GCATCTCAATTAGTCAGCAACCAGGTGTGGAAAGTCCCCAGGCTCCCCAGCAGGCAGAAGTATGCAAAGC
ATGCGTCTCAATTAGTCAGCAACCATAGTCCCGCCCCTAACTCCGCCCATCCCGCCCCTAACTCCGCCCA
GTTCCGCCCATTCTCCGCCCCATGGCTGACTAATTTTTTTTATTTATGCAGAGGCCGAGGCCGCCTCGGC
CTCTGAGCTATTCCAGAAGTAGTGAGGAGGCTTTTTTGGAGGCCTAGGCTTTTGCAAAAAGCTTTCTAGA
GGTACCACCGGAGCTTACCATGACCGAGTACAAGCCCACGGTGCGCCTCGCCACCCGCGACGACGTCCCC
AGGGCCGTACGCACCCTCGCCGCCGCGTTCGCCGACTACCCCGCCACGCGCCACACCGTCGATCCGGACC
GCCACATCGAGCGGGTCACCGAGCTGCAAGAACTCTTCCTCACGCGCGTCGGGCTCGACATCGGCAAGGT
GTGGGTCGCGGACGACGGCGCCGCCGTGGCGGTCTGGACCACGCCGGAGAGCGTCGAAGCGGGGGCGGTG
TTCGCCGAGATCGGCCCGCGCATGGCCGAGTTGAGCGGTTCCCGGCTGGCCGCGCAGCAACAGATGGAAG
GCCTCCTGGCGCCGCACCGGCCCAAGGAGCCCGCGTGGTTCCTGGCCACCGTCGGCGTCTCGCCCGACCA
CCAGGGCAAGGGTCTGGGCAGCGCCGTCGTGCTCCCCGGAGTGGAGGCGGCCGAGCGCGCCGGGGTGCCC
GCCTTCCTGGAGACCTCCGCGCCCCGCAACCTCCCCTTCTACGAGCGGCTCGGCTTCACCGTCACCGCCG
ACGTCGAGGTGCCCGAAGGACCGCGCACCTGGTGCATGACCCGCAAGCCCGGTGCCAGTTAACGAATTCT
AGATCTTGAGACAAATGGCAGTATTCATCCACAATTTTAAAAGAAAAGGGGGGATTGGGGGGTACAGTGC
AGGGGAAAGAATAGTAGACATAATAGCAACAGACATACAAACTAAAGAATTACAAAAACAAATTACAAAA
ATTCAAAATTTTCGGGTTTATTACAGGGACAGCAGAGATCCACTTTGGCGCCGGCTCGAGGCCTGCAGGT
GCAAAGATGGATAAAGTTTTAAACAGAGAGGAATCTTTGCAGCTAATGGACCTTCTAGGTCTTGAAAGGA
GTGGGAATT
Features (pLannotate 1.2.2; 31 found; start..end, strand, type, name):
      1..1179    +  promoter       EF-1α promoter: strong constitutive promoter for human elongation factor EF-1α
   1196..2299    +  CDS            Mef2b: MEF2B_MOUSE - Experimental evidence at protein level: Swiss-Prot protein existence level 1. Transcriptional activator which binds specifically to the MEF2 element, 5'-YTA[AT](4)TAR-3', found in numerous muscle-specific genes. Activates transcription via this element. May be involved in muscle-specific and/or growth factor-related transcription. From Mus musculus (Mouse).
   2315..2368    +  promoter       U6 promoter (fragment): RNA polymerase III promoter for human U6 snRNA
   2410..2998    +  misc_feature   WPRE: woodchuck hepatitis virus posttranscriptional regulatory element
   3049..3068    +  misc_feature   cPPT/CTS (fragment): central polypurine tract and central termination sequence of HIV-1
   3070..3303    +  LTR            3' LTR (ΔU3): self-inactivating 3' long terminal repeat (LTR) from HIV-1
   3381..3502    +  polyA_signal   SV40 poly(A) signal: SV40 polyadenylation signal
   3542..3677    +  rep_origin     SV40 ori: SV40 origin of replication
   3698..3716    -  promoter       T7 promoter: promoter for bacteriophage T7 RNA polymerase
   3724..3879    +  CDS            lacZα (fragment): LacZα fragment of β-galactosidase; lacZ fragment
   3884..4312    +  rep_origin     f1 ori (sequence partly withheld): f1 bacteriophage origin of replication; arrow indicates direction of (+) strand synthesis
   4365..4469    +  promoter       AmpR promoter: bla
   4470..5330    +  CDS            AmpR: β-lactamase; bla; confers resistance to ampicillin, carbenicillin, and related antibiotics
   5501..6089    +  rep_origin     ori: high-copy-number ColE1/pMB1/pBR322/pUC origin of replication
   6272..6364    +  CDS            lacI (fragment): lac repressor; lacI; The lac repressor binds to the lac operator to inhibit transcription in E. coli. This inhibition can be relieved by adding lactose or isopropyl-β-D-thiogalactopyranoside (IPTG).
   6377..6398    +  protein_bind   CAP binding site: CAP binding activates transcription in the presence of cAMP. E. coli catabolite activator protein
   6413..6443    +  promoter       lac promoter: promoter for the E. coli lac operon
   6451..6467    +  protein_bind   lac operator: The lac repressor binds to the lac operator to inhibit transcription in E. coli. This inhibition can be relieved by adding lactose or isopropyl-β-D-thiogalactopyranoside (IPTG). lac repressor encoded by lacI
   6512..6530    +  promoter       T3 promoter: promoter for bacteriophage T3 RNA polymerase
   6558..6784    +  promoter       RSV promoter: Rous sarcoma virus enhancer/promoter
   6785..6965    +  LTR            5' LTR (truncated): truncated 5' long terminal repeat (LTR) from HIV-1
   7012..7137    +  misc_feature   HIV-1 Ψ: packaging signal of human immunodeficiency virus type 1
   7121..7484    +  CDS            HIV-1 gag (fragment): gag protein from human immunodeficiency virus 1; gag
   7630..7863    +  misc_feature   RRE: The Rev response element (RRE) of HIV-1 allows for Rev-dependent mRNA export from the nucleus to the cytoplasm.
   8240..8266    +  CDS            Rev (fragment): human immunodeficiency virus 1 (HIV-1) Rev protein; rev; enhances nuclear export of unspliced and incompletely spliced viral mRNAs
   8273..8296    +  promoter       SV40 promoter (fragment): SV40 early promoter
   8297..8368    +  promoter       SV40 promoter (fragment): SV40 enhancer and early promoter
   8392..8527    +  rep_origin     SV40 ori: SV40 origin of replication
   8573..9169    +  CDS            PuroR (fragment): puromycin N-acetyltransferase; pac from Streptomyces; confers resistance to puromycin
   9218..9335    +  misc_feature   cPPT/CTS: central polypurine tract and central termination sequence of HIV-1
   9400..9466    +  CDS            small t antigen (fragment): SV40 (simian virus 40) small t antigen
