[The description below was written by a language model from this plasmid's Addgene catalogue record and pLannotate feature annotations shown in this document.]
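Description:
TFORF0292 is a lentiviral mammalian expression plasmid built on the pLX_TRC317 backbone and belongs to a barcoded library of transcription factor open reading frames. It carries human MEF2B, a MEF2-family transcriptional activator that binds the A/T-rich MEF2 element. The ORF was made by gene synthesis, and its isoform is specified by the transcript references in the depositor comments. The automated annotation labels the coding sequence by its closest match, the mouse Mef2b protein, but the catalogue entry states the insert is human. In bacteria the plasmid replicates from a high-copy ColE1/pUC-type origin and is selected with ampicillin through the β-lactamase gene. An f1 origin and remnants of lac and T7/T3 cloning elements are also present. The depositor warns that the plasmid can recombine, as lentiviral repeat-containing plasmids often do.

The viral genome is a third-generation, self-inactivating design. An RSV promoter fused to a truncated HIV-1 5' LTR drives genomic RNA, followed by the Ψ packaging signal, a partial gag, the RRE for Rev-dependent export, and a cPPT/CTS element. An SV40 early promoter expresses puromycin N-acetyltransferase for selection of transduced cells. Downstream, the strong constitutive EF-1α promoter drives MEF2B, followed by WPRE to enhance transcript expression and the ΔU3 3' LTR. According to the record, each library member has a unique 24-bp barcode. The feature table does not annotate it, so its position is not stated. The barcode lets the transcription factor be identified by sequencing in pooled overexpression screens, such as the directed differentiation screens for which this collection was assembled.
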