Addgene plasmid #142588: TFORF0292
Purpose: Lentiviral vector for overexpressing transcription factor ORFs with unique 24-bp barcodes. Barcodes facilitate identification of transcription factors in pooled screens.
Depositing lab: Feng Zhang. Depositing organization: Broad Institute. Publication: A transcription factor atlas of directed differentiation. Joung J, Ma S, Tay T, Geiger-Schuller KR, Kirchgatterer PC, Verdine VK, Guo B, Arias-Garcia MA, Allen WE, Singh A, Kuksenko O, Abudayyeh OO, Gootenberg JS, Fu Z, Macrae RK, Buenrostro JD, Regev A, Zhang F. Cell. 2023 Jan 5;186(1):209-229.e26. doi: 10.1016/j.cell.2022.11.026. PubMed 36608654.
Backbone
  Vector backbone: pLX_TRC317
  Backbone manufacturer: Broad Institute Genetic Perturbation Platform
  Backbone size w/o insert (bp): 8264
  Vector type: Mammalian Expression, Lentiviral
  Selectable markers: Puromycin
Growth in bacteria
  Bacterial resistance: Ampicillin, 100 μg/mL
  Growth temperature: 37°C
  Growth strain: NEB Stable
  Copy number: High Copy
Gene/Insert
  Gene/Insert name: MEF2B
  Species: H. sapiens (human)
  Insert size (bp): 1208
  Entrez Gene: MEF2B (a.k.a. RSRFR2)
  Promoter: EF1a
  Cloning method: Unknown
  Sequencing primers: 5′ GGGTGGAGACTGAAGTTAGGCCAG; 3′ CACATAGCGTAAAAGGAGCAACATAG
Terms and licenses: Academic/Nonprofit Terms; Industry Terms: Not Available to Industry
Depositor comments: NM_001145785,ENST00000424583 . The transcription factor ORF portion of this plasmid was synthesized by Genewiz. Please test multiple small colonies in case of plasmid recombination. To make this collection available in a timely manner, a portion of this collection was not fully sequenced by Addgene. If an Addgene verified full plasmid sequence is not available, please contact us prior to placing an order to request the full sequence.
How to cite: TFORF0292 was a gift from Feng Zhang (Addgene plasmid # 142588 ; http://n2t.net/addgene:142588 ; RRID:Addgene_142588)
