>Addgene plasmid #142588 | TFORF0292 | depositor partial sequence | sequence record 279902 | Insert
ACCGCCACCATGGGGAGGAAAAAAATCCAGATCTCCCGCATCCTGGACCAAAGGAATCGGCAGGTGACGT
TCACCAAGCGGAAGTTCGGGCTGATGAAGAAGGCCTATGAGCTGAGCGTGCTCTGTGACTGTGAGATAGC
CCTCATCATCTTCAACAGCGCCAACCGCCTCTTCCAGTATGCCAGCACGGACATGGACCGTGTGCTGCTG
AAGTACACAGAGTACAGCGAGCCCCACGAGAGCCGCACCAACACTGACATCCTCGAGACGCTGAAGCGGA
GGGGCATTGGCCTCGATGGGCCAGAGCTGGAGCCGGATGAAGGGCCTGAGGAGCCAGGAGAGAAGTTTCG
GAGGCTGGCAGGCGAAGGGGGTGATCCGGCCTTGCCCCGACCCCGGCTGTATCCTGCAGCTCCTGCTATG
CCCAGCCCAGATGTGGTATACGGGGCCTTACCGCCACCAGGCTGTGACCCCAGTGGGCTTGGGGAAGCAC
TGCCCGCCCAGAGCCGCCCATCTCCCTTCCGACCAGCAGCCCCCAAAGCCGGGCCCCCAGGCCTGGTGCA
CCCTCTCTTCTCACCAAGCCACCTCACCAGCAAGACACCACCCCCACTGTACCTGCCGACGGAAGGGCGG
AGGTCAGACCTGCCTGGTGGCCTGGCTGGGCCCCGAGGGGGACTAAACACCTCCAGAAGCCTCTACAGTG
GCCTGCAGAACCCCTGCTCCACTGCAACTCCCGGACCCCCACTGGGGAGCTTCCCCTTCCTCCCCGGAGG
CCCCCCAGAATATGGCCTGGGAGACCCTCCACCGCCCCCTGGCTTGTTGCAGCCCCCCACCCTGGCCCCC
TGGCAGCCCTCGAGGGGTGATGGGCCCCCCGCCGTGTCCTCCCAGCCCAGTGGGGGCCGAAGCCTGGGCG
AGGAGGGTCCCCCAACCCGCGGCGCCTCCCCGCCGACCCCCCCAGTCAGCATCAAGTCTGAGCGCCTCTC
TCCGGCCCCCGGGGGCCCCGGCGACTTTCCTAAGACCTTCCCCTATCCCTTGCTCCTCGCCCGGTCCCTG
GCAGAGCCTCTGCGGCCTGGGCCCGCCCTGCGCCGGCTGCCCTTGGCCGACGGCTGGCCCCGGTAGTAAT
GAACTAGTCCGTAACTTGAAAGTATTTCGATTTCTTGGCTTTATATATCTTGTGGAAAGGACGAGCGTCT
ACAAATTTAGCTTTAGTC
