>Addgene plasmid #142588 | TFORF0292 | depositor partial sequence | sequence record 279903 | Barcode
GCGTCTACAAATTTAGCTTTAGTC
